>Addgene plasmid #57940 | mKOet-Zyxin-6 | depositor partial sequence | sequence record 89088 | insert sequence
CAGATCCGCTAGCGCTACCGGACTCAGATCTCGAGCTCAAGCTTCGAATTCCATGGCGGCCCCCCGCCCG
TCTCCCGCGATCCCCGTTTCGGTCTCGGCTCCGGCTTTTTACGCCCCGCAGAAGAAGTTCGGCCCTGTGG
TGGCCCCAAAGCCCAAAGTGAATCCCTTCCGGCCCAGGGACAGCGAGCCTCCCCCGGCACCCGGGGCCCA
GCGCGCACAGATGGGCCGGGTGGGCGATATTCCCCCGCCGCCCCCGGAAGACTTTCCCCTGCCTCCACCT
CCCCTTGCTGGGGATGGCGACGATGCAGAGGGTGCTCTGGGAGGTGCCTTCCCGCCGCCCCCTCCCCCGA
TCGAGGAATCATTTCCCCCTGCGCCTCTGGAGGAGGAGATCTTCCCTTCCCCGCCGCCTCCTCCGGAGGA
GGAGGGAGGGCCTGAGGCCCCCATACCGCCCCCACCACAGCCCAGGGAGAAGGTGAGCAGTATTGATTTG
GAGATCGACTCTCTGTCCTCACTGCTGGATGACATGACCAAGAATGATCCTTTCAAAGCCCGGGTGTCAT
CTGGATATGTGCCCCCACCAGTGGCCACTCCATTCAGTTCCAAGTCCAGTACCAAGCCTGCAGCCGGGGG
CACAGCACCCCTGCCTCCTTGGAAGTCCCCTTCCAGCTCCCAGCCTCTGCCCCAGGTTCCGGCTCCGGCT
CAGAGCCAGACACAGTTCCATGTTCAGCCCCAGCCCCAGCCCAAGCCTCAGGTCCAACTCCATGTCCAGT
CCCAGACCCAGCCTGTGTCTTTGGCTAACACCCAGCCCCGAGGGCCCCCAGCCTCATCTCCGGCTCCAGC
CCCTAAGTTTTCTCCAGTGACTCCTAAGTTTACTCCTGTGGCTTCCAAGTTCAGTCCTGGAGCCCCAGGT
GGATCTGGGTCACAACCAAATCAAAAATTGGGGCACCCCGAAGCTCTTTCTGCTGGCACAGGCTCCCCTC
AACCTCCCAGCTTCACCTATGCCCAGCAGAGGGAGAAGCCCCGAGTGCAGGAGAAGCAGCACCCCGTGCC
CCCACCGGCTCAGAACCAAAACCAGGTGCGCTCCCCTGGGGCCCCAGGGCCCCTGACTCTGAAGGAGGTG
GAGGAGCTGGAGCAGCTGACCCAGCAGCTAATGCAGGACATGGAGCATCCTCAGAGGCAGAATGTGGCTG
TCAACGAACTCTGCGGCCGATGCCATCAACCCCTGGCCCGGGCGCAGCCAGCCGTCCGCGCTCTAGGGCA
GCTGTTCCACATCGCCTGCTTCACCTGCCACCAGTGTGCGCAGCAGCTCCAGGGCCAGCAGTTCTACAGT
CTGGAGGGGGCGCCGTACTGCGAGGGCTGTTACACTGACACCCTGGAGAAGTGTAACACCTGCGGGGAGC
CCATCACTGACCGCATGCTGAGGGCCACGGGCAAGGCCTATCACCCGCACTGCTTCACCTGTGTGGTCTG
CGCCCGCCCCCTGGAGGGCACCTCCTTCATCGTGGACCAGGCCAACCGGCCCCACTGTGTCCCCGACTAC
CACAAGCAGTACGCCCCGAGGTGCTCCGTCTGCTCTGAGCCCATCATGCCTGAGCCTGGCCGAGATGAGA
CTGTGCGAGTGGTCGCCCTGGACAAGAACTTCCACATGAAGTGTTACAAGTGTGAGGACTGCGGGAAGCC
CCTGTCGATTGAGGCAGATGACAATGGCTGCTTCCCCCTGGACGGTCACGTGCTCTGTCGGAAGTGCCAC
ACTGCTAGAGCCCAGACGGATCCACCGGTCGCCACCATGGTGAGCAAGGGCGAGGAGAATAACATGGCCG
TGATTAAACCAGAGATGAAGATGAGGTACTACATGGACGGCTCCGTCAATGGGCATGAGTTCACAATTGA
AGGTGAAGGCACAGGCAGACCTTACGAGGGACATCAAGAGATGACACTACGCGTCACAATGGCCAAGGGC
GGGCCAATGCCTTTCGCGTTTGACTTAGTGTCACACGTGTTCTGTTACGGCCACAGACCTTTTACTAAAT
ATCCAGAAGAGATACCAGACTATTTCAAACAAGCATTTCCTGAAGGCCTGTCATGGGAAAGGTCGTTGGA
GTTCGAAGATGGTGGGTCCGCTTCAGTCAGTGCGCATATAAGCCTTAGAGGAAACACCTTCTACCACAAA
TCCAAATTTACTGGGGTTAACTTTCCTGCCGATGGTCCTATCATGCAAAACCAAAGTGTTGATTGGGAGC
CATCAACCGAGAAAATTACTGCCAGCGACGGAGTTCTGAAGGGTGATGTTACGATGTACCTAAAACTTGA
AGGAGGCGGCAATCACAAATGCCAATTCAAGACTACTTACAAGGCGGCAAAAAAGATTCTTAAAATGCCA
GGAAGCCATTACATCAGCCATCGCCTCGTCAGGAAAACCGAAGGCAACATTACTGAGCTGGTAGAAGATG
CAGTAGCTCATTCCGGCGGCATGGACGAGCTGTACAAGTAAGCGGCCGCGACTCTAGATCATAATCAGCC
ATACCAC
