[The description below was written by a language model from this plasmid's Addgene catalogue record.]
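Description:
mKOet-Zyxin-6 is a mammalian expression plasmid that produces human zyxin (ZYX) fused to the orange fluorescent protein mKOet, intended as a live-cell marker for focal adhesions. It is built on an mKOet backbone of about 4.75 kb (excluding the insert). The plasmid is propagated at high copy in E. coli under kanamycin selection, and it carries a neomycin resistance marker so that stably transfected mammalian cells can be selected with G418. The record lists no feature table, so the origin of replication and the exact arrangement of the resistance cassette are not stated. The use of an SV40 polyA reverse sequencing primer does suggest that an SV40 polyadenylation signal lies downstream of the fusion gene.

Expression is driven by the CMV promoter, a strong constitutive promoter active in most cultured mammalian cell lines. Zyxin is a LIM-domain protein that concentrates at focal adhesions and along actin stress fibres, so fusing it to mKOet directs the fluorescent signal to these structures. The reported spectral properties are an excitation maximum of 548 nm and an emission maximum of 561 nm, which places the fusion in the orange channel and makes it suitable for combining with green or far-red probes in multicolour imaging. The record does not say whether mKOet sits at the N- or C-terminus of zyxin. The "6" in the name may refer to a linker length, but this is not explained, and the cloning method is recorded as unknown. Typical uses are transient or stable transfection to visualise focal adhesion distribution and dynamics by fluorescence microscopy.
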