Addgene plasmid #57940: mKOet-Zyxin-6
Purpose: Localization: Focal Adhesions, Excitation: 548, Emission: 561
Depositing lab: Michael Davidson. Depositing organization: Florida State University, Tallahassee.
Backbone
  Vector backbone: mKOet
  Backbone size w/o insert (bp): 4750
  Vector type: Mammalian Expression
  Selectable markers: Neomycin (select with G418)
Growth in bacteria
  Bacterial resistance: Kanamycin, 50 μg/mL
  Growth temperature: 37°C
  Growth strain: DH5alpha
  Copy number: High Copy
Gene/Insert
  Gene/Insert name: Zyxin (alt name: NM_003461)
  Species: H. sapiens (human)
  Entrez Gene: ZYX (a.k.a. ESP-2, HED-2)
  Promoter: CMV
  Tag / fusion protein: mKOet
  Cloning method: Unknown
  Sequencing primers: 5′ CMV-F; 3′ SV40pA-R
Terms and licenses: Academic/Nonprofit Terms; Industry Terms: Not Available to Industry
Depositor comments: . Excitation = 548; Emission = 561
How to cite: mKOet-Zyxin-6 was a gift from Michael Davidson (Addgene plasmid # 57940 ; http://n2t.net/addgene:57940 ; RRID:Addgene_57940)
